Addgene plasmid #56262: mIFP12-sEspin-C-18
Purpose: Localization: Actin Bundling, Excitation: 683, Emission: 704
Depositing lab: Michael Davidson. Depositing organization: Florida State University, Tallahassee. Publication: A naturally monomeric infrared fluorescent protein for protein labeling in vivo. Yu D, Baird MA, Allen JR, Howe ES, Klassen MP, Reade A, Makhijani K, Song Y, Liu S, Murthy Z, Zhang SQ, Weiner OD, Kornberg TB, Jan YN, Davidson MW, Shu X. Nat Methods. 2015 Aug;12(8):763-765. doi: 10.1038/nmeth.3447. Epub 2015 Jun 22. PubMed 26098020.
Backbone
  Vector backbone: mIFP12-C1
  Backbone size w/o insert (bp): 4750
  Vector type: Mammalian Expression
  Selectable markers: Neomycin (select with G418)
Growth in bacteria
  Bacterial resistance: Kanamycin, 50 μg/mL
  Growth temperature: 37°C
  Growth strain: DH5alpha
  Copy number: High Copy
Gene/Insert
  Gene/Insert name: sEspin (alt name: XM_006239484.1)
  Species: R. norvegicus (rat)
  Promoter: CMV
  Tag / fusion protein: mIFP12 (N terminal on backbone)
  Cloning method: Unknown
  Sequencing primers: 5′ CMV-F; 3′ SV40pA-R
Terms and licenses: Academic/Nonprofit Terms; Industry Terms
Depositor comments: . Excitation = 683; Emission = 704
How to cite: mIFP12-sEspin-C-18 was a gift from Michael Davidson (Addgene plasmid # 56262 ; http://n2t.net/addgene:56262 ; RRID:Addgene_56262)
