[The description below was written by a language model from this plasmid's Addgene catalogue record.]
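Description:
mIFP12-sEspin-C-18 is a mammalian expression plasmid built on the mIFP12-C1 backbone (about 4.75 kb without insert), a C1-style fusion vector in which the fluorescent protein sits upstream of the cloning site. It is maintained in E. coli as a high-copy plasmid under kanamycin selection, and it carries a neomycin resistance marker so that transfected mammalian cells can be selected with G418. The record does not include a feature table, so the specific origin of replication and other backbone elements are not documented here. The listed 3′ sequencing primer does point to an SV40 polyadenylation signal downstream of the insert.

The payload is rat (R. norvegicus) sEspin, presumably the small isoform of the actin-bundling protein espin, expressed from the CMV promoter as a fusion with mIFP12 at its N terminus. The "C-18" in the name probably denotes placement of the insert C-terminal to the fluorescent protein with an 18-residue linker, but the record does not state this explicitly. mIFP12 belongs to a family of naturally monomeric infrared fluorescent proteins, with recorded excitation at 683 nm and emission at 704 nm. Being monomeric makes it better suited to protein tagging, because it reduces the risk of fusion-driven aggregation or mislocalization.

The construct serves as a localization marker. Expression in mammalian cells directs the infrared label to espin-associated actin bundles, allowing these structures to be imaged in the far-red/near-infrared range. That spectral position leaves the visible channels free for combination with green or red fluorescent reporters. The cloning method used to assemble the fusion is not recorded.
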