>Addgene plasmid #56262 | mIFP12-sEspin-C-18 | addgene partial sequence | sequence record 120383 | CMV-F 5'-CGCAAATGGGCGGTAGGCGTG-3'
TGAACCGTCAGATCCGCTAGCGCTACCGGTCGCCACCATGTCGGTACCGCTGACTACCTCAGCATTCGGC
CACGCGTTTCTGGCTAACTGTGAACGCGAGCAGATCCACCTGGCGGGCTCCATTCAGCCGCACGGTATCC
TGCTGGCTGTGAAAGAGCCGGACAACGTGGTGATCCAGGCTTCTATTAACGCTGCGGAGTTCCTGAACAC
CAACTCTGTTGTTGGCCGTCCGCTGCGTGACCTGGGCGGCGATCTGCCTTTGCAGATCCTGCCGCACCTG
AACGGCCCGCTGCACCTGGCTCCGATGACCCTGCGTTGTACCGTGGGTTCTCCGCCGCGTCGTGTGGACT
GTACCATTCATCGTCCGTCTAACGGCGGCCTGATCGTAGAACTGGAACCAGCAACCAAGACCACTAACAT
TGCGCCGGCTCTGGACGGTGCGTTTCATCGTATCACTTCTTCATCCTCCCTGATGGGCCTGTGTGACGAA
ACCGCGACTATTATCCGTGAGATTACTGGCTACGACCGTGTGATGGTAGTACGTTTCGATGAAGAGGGTA
ATGGCGAAATTCTGTCCGAACGTCGTCGTGCGGACCTGGAAGCGTTCCTGGGTAACCGCTACCCGGCGTC
TACTATTCCGCAGATCGCTCGTCGCCTGTACGAACATAACCGTGTTCGCCTGCTGGTAGATGTGAACTAT
ACTCCGGTTCCGCTACAGCCGCGCATCAGCCCGCTGAACGGTCGTGATCTGGATATGTCCCTGTCTTGCC
TGCGCT
