>Addgene plasmid #56262 | mIFP12-sEspin-C-18 | addgene partial sequence | sequence record 120385 | SV40pA-R 5'-GAAATTTGTGATGCTATTGC-3'
TTAACAACAACAATTGCATTCATTTTATGTTTCAGGTTCAGGGGGAGGTGTGGGAGGTTTTTTAAAGCAA
GTAAAACCTCTACAAATGTGGTATGGCTGATTATGATCAGTTATCTAGATCCGGTGGATCCTTACTTAGG
GATCTCCCCCTTCTTCAAGATGACCTGTCGCTGCCAGGGCGCGAGCTTGGCCTCGTCGTATCCTAGTGTC
CGCAGCTTCTCCGACTGTTCTTTCGCCCTCTGGATTTCCTCCAGCTTCTGCCGCTCCTCCTCTTTTCGCT
TCTGCTCCCTCTCCTCCTCCAGCTTCTTCCTAAGAATGTCTCGTCTCCAGGCGGGCAGGCTGGCCAGCCG
GGCCTCCTCCTCTTCTTCCTTCCTCCGCTGCTCCTCTTCCTCCTGCATTTTCTGCTGCAGCTTCCGGACC
ATCACCTGGCGCTTCCACTCCGGGATGGGCCGGCCCTGCTCATCAAGTGTGGGGATGAGGGCCTCCACAT
CCAGATGCACTCCTGGTGCTAGGGTGGCAGGTGGTGCCGGTACTATGCTGCCATTGAGCAGTGGCTGAGG
CCCAGAGGCTGGTGGGGTGGGGCTCCGGGCCCGAGATGGCCCAGGTGACACCGCAGGCTGTGGTGACTCA
GGCTGCCGGGAGAAGCGGTAGGGCTGAGCACTGGGCAGGCACTGGGAGCCCGGGCGGGGCACCCGTCCAG
TGCCTACCTGGGAGGCTGGCTGCCCGCTGCCTGAGAACACTGTTGTCAGCCCCTTGCTCTGCGGTGTTGG
TTTCAGACTCT
